LOCUS       Exported 10047 bp ds-DNA circular SYN 12-MAY-2021
DEFINITION  synthetic circular DNA
ACCESSION   .
VERSION     .
KEYWORDS    pLPCX-PECAMTL
SOURCE      synthetic DNA construct
  ORGANISM  synthetic DNA construct
REFERENCE   1 (bases 1 to 10047)
  AUTHORS   Conway DE, Breckenridge MT, Hinde E, Gratton E, Chen CS, Schwartz MA
  TITLE     Fluid Shear Stress on Endothelial Cells Modulates Mechanical Tension
            across VE-Cadherin and PECAM-1.
  JOURNAL   Curr Biol. 2013 May 14. pii: S0960-9822(13)00490-9. doi:
            10.1016/j.cub.2013.04.049.
  PUBMED    23684974
REFERENCE   2 (bases 1 to 10047)
  AUTHORS   .
  TITLE     Direct Submission
  JOURNAL   Exported May 12, 2021 from SnapGene Server 1.1.58
            http://www.snapgene.com
FEATURES             Location/Qualifiers
     source          1..10047
                     /organism="synthetic DNA construct"
                     /mol_type="other DNA"
     LTR             414..589
                     /label=5' LTR (truncated)
                     /note="truncated long terminal repeat from Moloney murine
                     sarcoma virus"
     misc_feature    652..851
                     /label=MMLV Psi
                     /note="packaging signal of Moloney murine leukemia virus
                     (MMLV)"
     CDS             1052..1468
                     /label=gag (truncated)
                     /note="truncated Moloney murine leukemia virus (MMLV) gag
                     gene lacking the start codon"
     primer_bind     1398..1420
                     /label=pLXSN 5'
                     /note="Murine stem cell virus, forward primer. Also called
                     MSCV"
     primer_bind     1436..1452
                     /label=pBABE 5'
                     /note="Psi packaging signal, forward primer for pBABE
                     vectors"
     CDS             1566..2165
                     /codon_start=1
                     /gene="pac from Streptomyces"
                     /product="puromycin N-acetyltransferase"
                     /label=PuroR
                     /note="confers resistance to puromycin"
                     /translation="MTEYKPTVRLATRDDVPRAVRTLAAAFADYPATRHTVDPDRHIER
                     VTELQELFLTRVGLDIGKVWVADDGAAVAVWTTPESVEAGAVFAEIGPRMAELSGSRLA
                     AQQQMEGLLAPHRPKEPAWFLATVGVSPDHQGKGLGSAVVLPGVEAAERAGVPAFLETS
                     APRNLPFYERLGFTVTADVECPKDRATWCMTRKPGA"
     primer_bind     complement(1566..1585)
                     /label=Puro-R
                     /note="Puromycin resistance gene, reverse primer. Also
                     called puro-variant-R"
     primer_bind     2062..2082
                     /label=Puro-F
                     /note="Puromycin resistance gene, forward primer"
     enhancer        2340..2643
                     /label=CMV enhancer
                     /note="human cytomegalovirus immediate early enhancer"
     promoter        2644..2847
                     /label=CMV promoter
                     /note="human cytomegalovirus (CMV) immediate early
                     promoter"
     primer_bind     2798..2818
                     /label=CMV-F
                     /note="Human CMV immediate early promoter, forward primer"
     CDS             5073..5780
                     /codon_start=1
                     /product="monomeric teal (cyan) fluorescent protein (Ai et
                     al., 2006)"
                     /label=mTFP1
                     /note="mammalian codon-optimized"
                     /translation="MVSKGEETTMGVIKPDMKIKLKMEGNVNGHAFVIEGEGEGKPYDG
                     TNTINLEVKEGAPLPFSYDILTTAFAYGNRAFTKYPDDIPNYFKQSFPEGYSWERTMTF
                     EDKGIVKVKSDISMEEDSFIYEIHLKGENFPPNGPVMQKKTTGWDASTERMYVRDGVLK
                     GDVKHKLLLEGGGHHRVDFKTIYRAKKAVKLPDYHFVDHRIEILNHDKDYNKVTVYESA
                     VARNSTDGMDELYK"
     CDS             5901..6620
                     /codon_start=1
                     /product="Venus YFP with monomerizing A206K mutation (Nagai
                     et al., 2002; Kremers et al., 2006)"
                     /label=mVenus
                     /note="mammalian codon-optimized"
                     /translation="MVSKGEELFTGVVPILVELDGDVNGHKFSVSGEGEGDATYGKLTL
                     KLICTTGKLPVPWPTLVTTLGYGLQCFARYPDHMKQHDFFKSAMPEGYVQERTIFFKDD
                     GNYKTRAEVKFEGDTLVNRIELKGIDFKEDGNILGHKLEYNYNSHNVYITADKQKNGIK
                     ANFKIRHNIEDGGVQLADHYQQNTPIGDGPVLLPDNHYLSYQSKLSKDPNEKRDHMVLL
                     EFVTAAGITLGMDELYK"
     primer_bind     complement(5946..5967)
                     /label=EGFP-N
                     /note="EGFP, reverse primer"
     primer_bind     complement(6207..6226)
                     /label=EXFP-R
                     /note="For distinguishing EGFP variants, reverse primer"
     primer_bind     6554..6575
                     /label=EGFP-C
                     /note="EGFP, forward primer"
     LTR             6786..7379
                     /note="long terminal repeat from Moloney murine leukemia
                     virus"
     primer_bind     complement(7482..7504)
                     /label=pGEX 3'
                     /note="pGEX vectors, reverse primer"
     protein_bind    complement(7632..7665)
                     /label=loxP
                     /bound_moiety="Cre recombinase"
                     /note="Cre-mediated recombination occurs in the 8-bp core
                     sequence (GCATACAT)."
     protein_bind    complement(7725..7758)
                     /label=loxP
                     /bound_moiety="Cre recombinase"
                     /note="Cre-mediated recombination occurs in the 8-bp core
                     sequence (GCATACAT)."
     primer_bind     7778..7797
                     /label=pRS-marker
                     /note="pRS vectors, use to sequence yeast selectable
                     marker"
     primer_bind     complement(7878..7895)
                     /label=L4440
                     /note="L4440 vector, forward primer"
     rep_origin      complement(8049..8637)
                     /direction=LEFT
                     /label=ori
                     /note="high-copy-number ColE1/pMB1/pBR322/pUC origin of
                     replication"
     primer_bind     complement(8129..8148)
                     /label=pBR322ori-F
                     /note="pBR322 origin, forward primer"
     CDS             complement(8808..9668)
                     /codon_start=1
                     /gene="bla"
                     /product="beta-lactamase"
                     /label=AmpR
                     /note="confers resistance to ampicillin, carbenicillin, and
                     related antibiotics"
                     /translation="MSIQHFRVALIPFFAAFCLPVFAHPETLVKVKDAEDQLGARVGYI
                     ELDLNSGKILESFRPEERFPMMSTFKVLLCGAVLSRVDAGQEQLGRRIHYSQNDLVEYS
                     PVTEKHLTDGMTVRELCSAAITMSDNTAANLLLTTIGGPKELTAFLHNMGDHVTRLDRW
                     EPELNEAIPNDERDTTMPAAMATTLRKLLTGELLTLASRQQLIDWMEADKVAGPLLRSA
                     LPAGWFIADKSGAGERGSRGIIAALGPDGKPSRIVVIYTTGSQATMDERNRQIAEIGAS
                     LIKHW"
     primer_bind     9431..9450
                     /label=Amp-R
                     /note="Ampicillin resistance gene, reverse primer"
     promoter        complement(9669..9773)
                     /gene="bla"
                     /label=AmpR promoter
     primer_bind     9841..9859
                     /label=pBRforEco
                     /note="pBR322 vectors, upsteam of EcoRI site, forward
                     primer"
ORIGIN
        1 tttgaaagac cccacccgta ggtggcaagc tagcttaagt aacgccactt tgcaaggcat
       61 ggaaaaatac ataactgaga atagaaaagt tcagatcaag gtcaggaaca aagaaacagc
      121 tgaataccaa acaggatatc tgtggtaagc ggttcctgcc ccggctcagg gccaagaaca
      181 gatgagacag ctgagtgatg ggccaaacag gatatctgtg gtaagcagtt cctgccccgg
      241 ctcggggcca agaacagatg gtccccagat gcggtccagc cctcagcagt ttctagtgaa
      301 tcatcagatg tttccagggt gccccaagga cctgaaaatg accctgtacc ttatttgaac
      361 taaccaatca gttcgcttct cgcttctgtt cgcgcgcttc cgctctccga gctcaataaa
      421 agagcccaca acccctcact cggcgcgcca gtcttccgat agactgcgtc gcccgggtac
      481 ccgtattccc aataaagcct cttgctgttt gcatccgaat cgtggtctcg ctgttccttg
      541 ggagggtctc ctctgagtga ttgactaccc acgacggggg tctttcattt gggggctcgt
      601 ccgggatttg gagacccctg cccagggacc accgacccac caccgggagg taagctggcc
      661 agcaacttat ctgtgtctgt ccgattgtct agtgtctatg tttgatgtta tgcgcctgcg
      721 tctgtactag ttagctaact agctctgtat ctggcggacc cgtggtggaa ctgacgagtt
      781 ctgaacaccc ggccgcaacc ctgggagacg tcccagggac tttgggggcc gtttttgtgg
      841 cccgacctga ggaagggagt cgatgtggaa tccgaccccg tcaggatatg tggttctggt
      901 aggagacgag aacctaaaac agttcccgcc tccgtctgaa tttttgcttt cggtttggaa
      961 ccgaagccgc gcgtcttgtc tgctgcagcg ctgcagcatc gttctgtgtt gtctctgtct
     1021 gactgtgttt ctgtatttgt ctgaaaatta gggccagact gttaccactc ccttaagttt
     1081 gaccttaggt cactggaaag atgtcgagcg gatcgctcac aaccagtcgg tagatgtcaa
     1141 gaagagacgt tgggttacct tctgctctgc agaatggcca acctttaacg tcggatggcc
     1201 gcgagacggc acctttaacc gagacctcat cacccaggtt aagatcaagg tcttttcacc
     1261 tggcccgcat ggacacccag accaggtccc ctacatcgtg acctgggaag ccttggcttt
     1321 tgacccccct ccctgggtca agccctttgt acaccctaag cctccgcctc ctcttcctcc
     1381 atccgccccg tctctccccc ttgaacctcc tcgttcgacc ccgcctcgat cctcccttta
     1441 tccagccctc actccttctc taggcgccgg aattgatccc ccgggctgca ggtcggccgc
     1501 cacgaccggt gccgccacca tcccctgacc cacgcccctg acccctcaca aggagacgac
     1561 cttccatgac cgagtacaag cccacggtgc gcctcgccac ccgcgacgac gtcccccggg
     1621 ccgtacgcac cctcgccgcc gcgttcgccg actaccccgc cacgcgccac accgtcgacc
     1681 cggaccgcca catcgagcgg gtcaccgagc tgcaagaact cttcctcacg cgcgtcgggc
     1741 tcgacatcgg caaggtgtgg gtcgcggacg acggcgccgc ggtggcggtc tggaccacgc
     1801 cggagagcgt cgaagcgggg gcggtgttcg ccgagatcgg cccgcgcatg gccgagttga
     1861 gcggttcccg gctggccgcg cagcaacaga tggaaggcct cctggcgccg caccggccca
     1921 aggagcccgc gtggttcctg gccaccgtcg gcgtctcgcc cgaccaccag ggcaagggtc
     1981 tgggcagcgc cgtcgtgctc cccggagtgg aggcggccga gcgcgccggg gtgcccgcct
     2041 tcctggagac ctccgcgccc cgcaacctcc ccttctacga gcggctcggc ttcaccgtca
     2101 ccgccgacgt cgagtgcccg aaggaccgcg cgacctggtg catgacccgc aagcccggtg
     2161 cctgacgccc gccccacgac ccgcagcgcc cgaccgaaag gagcgcacga ccccatggct
     2221 ccgaccgaag ccgacccggg cggccccgcc gaccccgcac ccgcccccga ggcccaccga
     2281 ctctagtaat agtaatcaat tacggggtca ttagttcata gcccatatat ggagttccgc
     2341 gttacataac ttacggtaaa tggcccgcct ggctgaccgc ccaacgaccc ccgcccattg
     2401 acgtcaataa tgacgtatgt tcccatagta acgccaatag ggactttcca ttgacgtcaa
     2461 tgggtggagt atttacggta aactgcccac ttggcagtac atcaagtgta tcatatgcca
     2521 agtacgcccc ctattgacgt caatgacggt aaatggcccg cctggcatta tgcccagtac
     2581 atgaccttat gggactttcc tacttggcag tacatctacg tattagtcat cgctattacc
     2641 atggtgatgc ggttttggca gtacatcaat gggcgtggat agcggtttga ctcacgggga
     2701 tttccaagtc tccaccccat tgacgtcaat gggagtttgt tttggcacca aaatcaacgg
     2761 gactttccaa aatgtcgtaa caactccgcc ccattgacgc aaatgggcgg taggcgtgta
     2821 cggtgggagg tctatataag cagagctggt ttagtgaacc gtcagatccg ctagcgctac
     2881 cggactcaga tctcgagctc aagcttagga tgcagccgag gtgggcccaa ggggccacga
     2941 tgtggcttgg agtcctgctg acccttctgc tctgttcaag ccttgagggt caagaaaact
     3001 ctttcacaat caacagtgtt gacatgaaga gcctgccgga ctggacggtg caaaatggga
     3061 agaacctgac cctgcagtgc ttcgcggatg tcagcaccac ctctcacgtc aagcctcagc
     3121 accagatgct gttctataag gatgacgtgc tgttttacaa catctcctcc atgaagagca
     3181 cagagagtta ttttattcct gaagtccgga tctatgactc agggacatat aaatgtactg
     3241 tgattgtgaa caacaaagag aaaaccactg cagagtacca gctgttggtg gaaggagtgc
     3301 ccagtcccag ggtgacactg gacaagaaag aggccatcca aggtgggatc gtgagggtca
     3361 actgttctgt cccagaggaa aaggccccaa tacacttcac aattgaaaaa cttgaactaa
     3421 atgaaaaaat ggtcaagctg aaaagagaga agaactctcg agaccagaat tttgtgatac
     3481 tggagttccc cgttgaggaa caggaccgcg ttttatcctt ccgatgtcaa gctaggatca
     3541 tttctgggat ccatatgcag acctcagaat ctaccaagag tgaactggtc accgtgacgg
     3601 aatccttctc tacacccaag ttccacatca gccccaccgg aatgatcatg gaaggagctc
     3661 agctccacat taagtgcacc attcaagtga ctcacctggc ccaggagttt ccagaaatca
     3721 taattcagaa ggacaaggcg attgtggccc acaacagaca tggcaacaag gctgtgtact
     3781 cagtcatggc catggtggag cacagtggca actacacgtg caaagtggag tccagccgca
     3841 tatccaaggt cagcagcatc gtggtcaaca taacagaact attttccaag cccgaactgg
     3901 aatcttcctt cacacatctg gaccaaggtg aaagactgaa cctgtcctgc tccatcccag
     3961 gagcacctcc agccaacttc accatccaga aggaagatac gattgtgtca cagactcaag
     4021 atttcaccaa gatagcctca aagtcggaca gtgggacgta tatctgcact gcaggtattg
     4081 acaaagtggt caagaaaagc aacacagtcc agatagtcgt atgtgaaatg ctctcccagc
     4141 ccaggatttc ttatgatgcc cagtttgagg tcataaaagg acagaccatc gaagtccgtt
     4201 gcgaatcgat cagtggaact ttgcctattt cttaccaact tttaaaaaca agtaaagttt
     4261 tggagaatag taccaagaac tcaaatgatc ctgcggtatt caaagacaac cccactgaag
     4321 acgtcgaata ccagtgtgtt gcagataatt gccattccca tgccaaaatg ttaagtgagg
     4381 ttctgagggt gaaggtgata gccccggtgg atgaggtcca gatttctatc ctgtcaagta
     4441 aggtggtgga gtctggagag gacattgtgc tgcaatgtgc tgtgaatgaa ggatctggtc
     4501 ccatcaccta taagttttac agagaaaaag agggcaaacc cttctatcaa atgacctcaa
     4561 atgccaccca ggcattttgg accaagcaga aggctagcaa ggaacaggag ggagagtatt
     4621 actgcacagc cttcaacaga gccaaccacg cctccagtgt ccccagaagc aaaatactga
     4681 cagtcagagt cattcttgcc ccatggaaga aaggacttat tgcagtggtt atcatcggag
     4741 tgatcattgc tctcttgatc attgcggcca aatgttattt tctgaggaaa gccaaggcca
     4801 agcagatgcc agtggaaatg tccaggccag cagtaccact tctgaactcc aacaacgaga
     4861 aaatgtcaga tcccaatatg gaagctaaca gtcattacgg tcacaatgac gatgtcagaa
     4921 accatgcaat gaaaccaata aatgataata aagagcctct gaactcagac gtgcagtaca
     4981 cggaagttca agtgtcctca gctgagtctc acaaagatct aggaaagaag gacacagaga
     5041 cagtgtacag tgaagtccgg aaagctgtcg agatggtgag caagggcgag gagaccacaa
     5101 tgggcgtaat caagcccgac atgaagatca agctgaagat ggagggcaac gtgaatggcc
     5161 acgccttcgt gatcgagggc gagggcgagg gcaagcccta cgacggcacc aacaccatca
     5221 acctggaggt gaaggaggga gcccccctgc ccttctccta cgacattctg accaccgcgt
     5281 tcgcctacgg caacagggcc ttcaccaagt accccgacga catccccaac tacttcaagc
     5341 agtccttccc cgagggctac tcttgggagc gcaccatgac cttcgaggac aagggcatcg
     5401 tgaaggtgaa gtccgacatc tccatggagg aggactcctt catctacgag atacacctca
     5461 agggcgagaa cttccccccc aacggccccg tgatgcagaa gaagaccacc ggctgggacg
     5521 cctccaccga gaggatgtac gtgcgcgacg gcgtgctgaa gggcgacgtc aagcacaagc
     5581 tgctgctgga gggcggcggc caccaccgcg ttgacttcaa gaccatctac agggccaaga
     5641 aggcggtgaa gctgcccgac tatcactttg tggaccaccg catcgagatc ctgaaccacg
     5701 acaaggacta caacaaggtg accgtttacg agagcgccgt ggcccgcaac tccaccgacg
     5761 gcatggacga gctgtacaag gggccaggtg gtgcagggcc aggtggtgca gggccaggtg
     5821 gtgcagggcc aggtggtgca gggcccggtg gtgcaggtcc aggtggtgca ggtccaggtg
     5881 gtgcaggtcc aggtggtgct atggtgagca agggcgagga gctgttcacc ggggtggtgc
     5941 ccatcctggt cgagctggac ggcgacgtaa acggccacaa gttcagcgtg tccggcgagg
     6001 gcgagggcga tgccacctac ggcaagctga ccctgaagct gatctgcacc accggcaagc
     6061 tgcccgtgcc ctggcccacc ctcgtgacca ccctgggcta cggcctgcag tgcttcgccc
     6121 gctaccccga ccacatgaag cagcacgact tcttcaagtc cgccatgccc gaaggctacg
     6181 tccaggagcg caccatcttc ttcaaggacg acggcaacta caagacccgc gccgaggtga
     6241 agttcgaggg cgacaccctg gtgaaccgca tcgagctgaa gggcatcgac ttcaaggagg
     6301 acggcaacat cctggggcac aagctggagt acaactacaa cagccacaac gtctatatca
     6361 ccgccgacaa gcagaagaac ggcatcaagg ccaacttcaa gatccgccac aacatcgagg
     6421 acggcggcgt gcagctcgcc gaccactacc agcagaacac ccccatcggc gacggccccg
     6481 tgctgctgcc cgacaaccac tacctgagct accagtccaa gctgagcaaa gaccccaacg
     6541 agaagcgcga tcacatggtc ctgctggagt tcgtgaccgc cgccgggatc actctcggca
     6601 tggacgagct gtacaagtaa gcggccgcgg tccctgatgc cgtggaaagc agatactcta
     6661 gaacggaagg ctcccttgat ggaacttagg aattcgttag gccattaagg cctgtcgaca
     6721 agcggccgcc tcggccaaac atcgataaaa taaaagattt tatttagtct ccagaaaaag
     6781 gggggaatga aagaccccac ctgtaggttt ggcaagctag cttaagtaac gccattttgc
     6841 aaggcatgga aaaatacata actgagaata gagaagttca gatcaaggtc aggaacagat
     6901 ggaacagctg aatatgggcc aaacaggata tctgtggtaa gcagttcctg ccccggctca
     6961 gggccaagaa cagatggaac agctgaatat gggccaaaca ggatatctgt ggtaagcagt
     7021 tcctgccccg gctcagggcc aagaacagat ggtccccaga tgcggtccag ccctcagcag
     7081 tttctagaga accatcagat gtttccaggg tgccccaagg acctgaaatg accctgtgcc
     7141 ttatttgaac taaccaatca gttcgcttct cgcttctgtt cgcgcgcttc tgctccccga
     7201 gctcaataaa agagcccaca acccctcact cggggcgcca gtcctccgat tgactgagtc
     7261 gcccgggtac ccgtgtatcc aataaaccct cttgcagttg catccgactt gtggtctcgc
     7321 tgttccttgg gagggtctcc tctgagtgat tgactacccg tcagcggggg tctttcattt
     7381 gggggctcgt ccgggatcgg gagacccctg cccagggacc accgacccac caccgggagg
     7441 taagctggct gcctcgcgcg tttcggtgat gacggtgaaa acctctgaca catgcagctc
     7501 ccggagacgg tcacagcttg tctgtaagcg gatgccggga gcagacaagc ccgtcagggc
     7561 gcgtcagcgg gtgttggcgg gtgtcggggc gcagccatga cccagtcacg tagcgatagc
     7621 ggagtgtact gataacttcg tataatgtat gctatacgaa gttattaggt ctgaagagga
     7681 gtttacgtcc agccaagcta gggccgcgat ccggaaccct taatataact tcgtataatg
     7741 tatgctatac gaagttatca gtactggctt aactatgcgg catcagagca gattgtactg
     7801 agagtgcacc atatgcggtg tgaaataccg cacagatgcg taaggagaaa ataccgcatc
     7861 aggcgctctt ccgcttcctc gctcactgac tcgctgcgct cggtcgttcg gctgcggcga
     7921 gcggtatcag ctcactcaaa ggcggtaata cggttatcca cagaatcagg ggataacgca
     7981 ggaaagaaca tgtgagcaaa aggccagcaa aaggccagga accgtaaaaa ggccgcgttg
     8041 ctggcgtttt tccataggct ccgcccccct gacgagcatc acaaaaatcg acgctcaagt
     8101 cagaggtggc gaaacccgac aggactataa agataccagg cgtttccccc tggaagctcc
     8161 ctcgtgcgct ctcctgttcc gaccctgccg cttaccggat acctgtccgc ctttctccct
     8221 tcgggaagcg tggcgctttc tcatagctca cgctgtaggt atctcagttc ggtgtaggtc
     8281 gttcgctcca agctgggctg tgtgcacgaa ccccccgttc agcccgaccg ctgcgcctta
     8341 tccggtaact atcgtcttga gtccaacccg gtaagacacg acttatcgcc actggcagca
     8401 gccactggta acaggattag cagagcgagg tatgtaggcg gtgctacaga gttcttgaag
     8461 tggtggccta actacggcta cactagaagg acagtatttg gtatctgcgc tctgctgaag
     8521 ccagttacct tcggaaaaag agttggtagc tcttgatccg gcaaacaaac caccgctggt
     8581 agcggtggtt tttttgtttg caagcagcag attacgcgca gaaaaaaagg atctcaagaa
     8641 gatcctttga tcttttctac ggggtctgac gctcagtgga acgaaaactc acgttaaggg
     8701 attttggtca tgagattatc aaaaaggatc ttcacctaga tccttttaaa ttaaaaatga
     8761 agttttaaat caatctaaag tatatatgag taaacttggt ctgacagtta ccaatgctta
     8821 atcagtgagg cacctatctc agcgatctgt ctatttcgtt catccatagt tgcctgactc
     8881 cccgtcgtgt agataactac gatacgggag ggcttaccat ctggccccag tgctgcaatg
     8941 ataccgcgag acccacgctc accggctcca gatttatcag caataaacca gccagccgga
     9001 agggccgagc gcagaagtgg tcctgcaact ttatccgcct ccatccagtc tattaattgt
     9061 tgccgggaag ctagagtaag tagttcgcca gttaatagtt tgcgcaacgt tgttgccatt
     9121 gctgcaggca tcgtggtgtc acgctcgtcg tttggtatgg cttcattcag ctccggttcc
     9181 caacgatcaa ggcgagttac atgatccccc atgttgtgca aaaaagcggt tagctccttc
     9241 ggtcctccga tcgttgtcag aagtaagttg gccgcagtgt tatcactcat ggttatggca
     9301 gcactgcata attctcttac tgtcatgcca tccgtaagat gcttttctgt gactggtgag
     9361 tactcaacca agtcattctg agaatagtgt atgcggcgac cgagttgctc ttgcccggcg
     9421 tcaacacggg ataataccgc gccacatagc agaactttaa aagtgctcat cattggaaaa
     9481 cgttcttcgg ggcgaaaact ctcaaggatc ttaccgctgt tgagatccag ttcgatgtaa
     9541 cccactcgtg cacccaactg atcttcagca tcttttactt tcaccagcgt ttctgggtga
     9601 gcaaaaacag gaaggcaaaa tgccgcaaaa aagggaataa gggcgacacg gaaatgttga
     9661 atactcatac tcttcctttt tcaatattat tgaagcattt atcagggtta ttgtctcatg
     9721 agcggataca tatttgaatg tatttagaaa aataaacaaa taggggttcc gcgcacattt
     9781 ccccgaaaag tgccacctga cgtctaagaa accattatta tcatgacatt aacctataaa
     9841 aataggcgta tcacgaggcc ctttcgtctt caagaattgc tagcaattgc tagcaattgc
     9901 tagcaattca taccagatca ccgaaaactg tcctccaaat gtgtccccct cacactccca
     9961 aattcgcggg cttctgcctc ttagaccact ctaccctatt ccccacactc accggagcca
    10021 aagccgcggc ccttccgttt ctttgct
//
