[The description below was written by a language model from this plasmid's Addgene catalogue record and the feature table of its GenBank file.]
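Description:
pLPCX-PECAMTL is a Moloney murine leukemia virus-based retroviral expression vector built on the pLPCX backbone, carrying a roughly 3.8 kb human PECAM1 (CD31) insert in a 10,047 bp plasmid. The viral cassette is bounded by a truncated 5' LTR and a full 3' LTR and includes the MMLV Psi packaging signal with a truncated, start-codon-less gag fragment. These elements allow the transcript to be packaged into retroviral particles when the viral proteins are supplied in trans, and then integrated into target cells. Within the provirus, a puromycin N-acetyltransferase gene sits downstream of the packaging region, presumably expressed from the LTR, and gives puromycin selection of transduced mammalian cells. An internal CMV immediate-early enhancer/promoter drives the insert, which was cloned between HindIII and EcoRI sites. In bacteria the plasmid is maintained through a ColE1/pUC-type origin and ampicillin resistance. The catalogue lists it as low copy even though the origin is annotated as a high-copy type. Two loxP sites are annotated in the backbone outside the LTRs, and the record gives no function for them.

The feature table does not annotate the PECAM1 coding sequence itself, but it shows mTFP1 followed after a short gap by monomeric mVenus at the 3' end of the insert region, just upstream of the 3' LTR. This teal/yellow pair forms a FRET donor-acceptor module, consistent with the associated study measuring mechanical tension across PECAM-1 and VE-cadherin in endothelial cells under fluid shear stress. The "TL" suffix is not explained in the record. The position of the fluorophores suggests they may lie at the C-terminal end of the fusion, as in a tail-less control sensor, but this is an inference. The depositor notes a V125L substitution that is a known SNP, plus two silent mutations that remove internal EcoRI sites.
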