Addgene plasmid #45851: pLPCX-PECAMTL
Depositing lab: Martin Schwartz. Depositing organization: University of Virginia. Publication: Fluid Shear Stress on Endothelial Cells Modulates Mechanical Tension across VE-Cadherin and PECAM-1. Conway DE, Breckenridge MT, Hinde E, Gratton E, Chen CS, Schwartz MA. Curr Biol. 2013 May 14. pii: S0960-9822(13)00490-9. doi: 10.1016/j.cub.2013.04.049. PubMed 23684974.
Backbone
  Vector backbone: pLPCX
  Backbone manufacturer: Clonetech
  Backbone size w/o insert (bp): 6265
  Total vector size (bp): 10047
  Vector type: Mammalian Expression, Retroviral
  Selectable markers: Puromycin
Growth in bacteria
  Bacterial resistance: Ampicillin, 100 μg/mL
  Growth temperature: 37°C
  Growth strain: DH5alpha
  Copy number: Low Copy
Gene/Insert
  Gene/Insert name: PECAM1
  Species: H. sapiens (human)
  Insert size (bp): 3800
  Entrez Gene: PECAM1 (a.k.a. CD31, CD31/EndoCAM, GPIIA', PECA1, PECAM-1, endoCAM)
  Promoter: CMV
  Cloning method: Restriction Enzyme; 5′ cloning site HindIII (not destroyed); 3′ cloning site EcoRI (not destroyed)
  Sequencing primers: 5′ AGCTCGTTTAGTGAACCGTCAGATC; 3′ ACCTACAGGTGGGGTCTTTCATTCCC
Terms and licenses: Academic/Nonprofit Terms; Industry Terms: Not Available to Industry
Depositor comments: Note: Compared to the current NCBI reference sequence for PECAM1, this plasmid has a V125L substitution. This is a known SNP. Also, two silent mutations were introduced to destroy two internal EcoRI sites.
How to cite: pLPCX-PECAMTL was a gift from Martin Schwartz (Addgene plasmid # 45851 ; http://n2t.net/addgene:45851 ; RRID:Addgene_45851)
