>Addgene plasmid #45851 | pLPCX-PECAMTL | addgene partial sequence | sequence record 65848 | CMV-F 5'-CGCAAATGGGCGGTAGGCGTG-3'
CTATATAAGCAGAGCTGGTTTAGTGAACCGTCAGATCCGCTAGCGCTACCGGACTCAGATCTCGAGCTCA
AGCTTAGGATGCAGCCGAGGTGGGCCCAAGGGGCCACGATGTGGCTTGGAGTCCTGCTGACCCTTCTGCT
CTGTTCAAGCCTTGAGGGTCAAGAAAACTCTTTCACAATCAACAGTGTTGACATGAAGAGCCTGCCGGAC
TGGACGGTGCAAAATGGGAAGAACCTGACCCTGCAGTGCTTCGCGGATGTCAGCACCACCTCTCACGTCA
AGCCTCAGCACCAGATGCTGTTCTATAAGGATGACGTGCTGTTTTACAACATCTCCTCCATGAAGAGCAC
AGAGAGTTATTTTATTCCTGAAGTCCGGATCTATGACTCAGGGACATATAAATGTACTGTGATTGTGAAC
AACAAAGAGAAAACCACTGCAGAGTACCAGCTGTTGGTGGAAGGAGTGCCCAGTCCCAGGGTGACACTGG
ACAAGAAAGAGGCCATCCAAGGTGGGATCGTGAGGGTCAACTGTTCTGTCCCAGAGGAAAAGGCCCCAAT
ACACTTCACAATTGAAAAACTTGAACTAAATGAAAAAATGGTCAAGCTGAAAAGAGAGAAGAACTCTCGA
GACCAGAATTTTGTGATACTGGAGTTCCCCGTTGAGGAACAGGACCGCGTTTTATCCTTCCGATGTCAAG
CTAGGATCATTTCTGGGATCCATATGCAGACCTCAGAATCTACCAAGAGTGAACTGGTCACCGTGACGGA
ATCCTTCTCTACACCCAAGTTCCACATCAGCCCCACCGGAATGATCATGGAAGGAGCTCAGCTCCACATT
AAGTGCACCATTCAAGTGACTCACCTGGCCCAGGAGTTTC
