>Addgene plasmid #45851 | pLPCX-PECAMTL | addgene partial sequence | sequence record 65849 | EGFP_N
AACAGCTCCTCGCCCTTGCTCACCATAGCACCACCTGGACCTGCACCACCTGGACCTGCACCACCTGGAC
CTGCACCACCGGGCCCTGCACCACCTGGCCCTGCACCACCTGGCCCTGCACCACCTGGCCCTGCACCACC
TGGCCCCTTGTACAGCTCGTCCATGCCGTCGGTGGAGTTGCGGGCCACGGCGCTCTCGTAAACGGTCACC
TTGTTGTAGTCCTTGTCGTGGTTCAGGATCTCGATGCGGTGGTCCACAAAGTGATAGTCGGGCAGCTTCA
CCGCCTTCTTGGCCCTGTAGATGGTCTTGAAGTCAACGCGGTGGTGGCCGCCGCCCTCCAGCAGCAGCTT
GTGCTTGACGTCGCCCTTCAGCACGCCGTCGCGCACGTACATCCTCTCGGTGGAGGCGTCCCAGCCGGTG
GTCTTCTTCTGCATCACGGGGCCGTTGGGGGGGAAGTTCTCGCCCTTGAGGTGTATCTCGTAGATGAAGG
AGTCCTCCTCCATGGAGATGTCGGACTTCACCTTCACGATGCCCTTGTCCTCGAAGGTCATGGTGCGCTC
CCAAGAGTAGCCCTCGGGGAAGGACTGCTTGAAGTAGTTGGGGATGTCGTCGGGGTACTTGGTGAAGGCC
CTGTTGCCGTAGGCGAACGCGGTGGTCAGAATGTCGTAGGAGAAGGGCAGGGGGGCTCCCTCCTTCACCT
CCAGGTTGATGGTGTTGGTGCCGTCGTAGGGCTTGCCCTCGCCCTCGCCCTCGATCACGAAGGCGTGGCC
ATTCACGTTGCCCTCCATCTTCAGCTTGATCTTCATGTCGGGCTTGATTACGCCCATTGTGGTCTCCTCG
CCCTTG
