>Addgene plasmid #45851 | pLPCX-PECAMTL | addgene partial sequence | sequence record 67183 | pLPC-3 5'-CTTGCCAAACCTACAGGT-3'
CCCCTTTTTCTGGAGACTAAATAAAATCTTTTATTTTATCGATGTTTGGCCGAGGCGGCCGCTTGTCGAC
AGGCCTTAATGGCCTAACGAATTCCTAAGTTCCATCAAGGGAGCCTTCCGTTCTAGAGTATCTGCTTTCC
ACGGCATCAGGGACCGCGGCCGCCTACTTGTACAGCTCGTCCATGCCGAGAGTGATCCCGGCGGCGGTCA
CGAACTCCAGCAGGACCATGTGATCGCGCTTCTCGTTGGGGTCTTTGCTCAGTTTGGACTGGTAGCTCAG
GTAGTGGTTGTCGGGCAGCAGCACGGGGCCGTCGCCGATGGGGGTGTTCTGCTGGTAGTGGTCGGCGAGC
TGCACGCCGCCGTCCTCGATGTTGTGGCGGATCTTGAAGTTGGCCTTGATGCCGTTCTTCTGCTTGTCGG
CGGTGATATAGACGTTGTGGCTGTTGTAGTTGTACTCCAGCTTGTGCCCCAGGATGTTGCCGTCCTCCTT
GAAGTCGATGCCCTTCAGCTCGATGCGGTTCACCAGGGTGTCGCCCTCGAACTTCACCTCGGCGCGGGTC
TTGTAGTTGCCGTCGTCCTTGAAGAAGATGGTGCGCTCCTGGACGTAGCCTTCGGGCATGGCGGACTTGA
AGAAGTCGTGCTGCTTCATGTGGTCGGGGTAGCGGGCGAAGCACTGCAGGCCGTAGCCCAGGGTGGTCAC
GAGGGTGGGCCAGGGCACGGGCAGCTTGCCGGTGGTGCAGATCAGCTTCAGGGTCAGCTTGCCGTAGGTG
GCATCGCCCTCGCCCTCGCCGGACACGCTGAACTTGTGGCCGTTTACGTCGCCGTCCAGCTCGACCAGGA
TGGGCACCACCCCGGTGAA
